Addgene plasmid #216859: CIRTS-FTO-control
Purpose: CIRTS RNA targeting system for targeted removal of m6A on transcript at the synapse. CIRTS-FTO-Calm3 and scramble gRNA is expressed under human Syn1 and U6 promoter, respectively.
Depositing lab: Timothy Bredy. Depositing organization: University of Queensland. Publication: Synapse-Enriched m(6)A-Modified Malat1 Interacts with the Novel m(6)A Reader, DPYSL2, and Is Required for Fear-Extinction Memory. Madugalle SU, Liau WS, Zhao Q, Li X, Gong H, Marshall PR, Periyakaruppiah A, Zajaczkowski EL, Leighton LJ, Ren H, Musgrove MRB, Davies JWA, Kim G, Rauch S, He C, Dickinson BC, Fulopova B, Fletcher LN, Williams SR, Spitale RC, Bredy TW. J Neurosci. 2023 Oct 25;43(43):7084-7100. doi: 10.1523/JNEUROSCI.0943-23.2023. Epub 2023 Sep 5. PubMed 37669863.
Backbone
  Vector backbone: pFsy(1.1)GW
  Backbone manufacturer: Addgene
  Backbone size w/o insert (bp): 9801
  Total vector size (bp): 13297
  Vector type: Mammalian Expression, Lentiviral
Growth in bacteria
  Bacterial resistance: Ampicillin, 100 μg/mL
  Growth temperature: 37°C
  Growth strain: NEB Stable
  Copy number: High Copy
Gene/Insert
  Gene/Insert name: CIRTS-FTO-Calm3-U6-control gRNA
  Species: H. sapiens (human), M. musculus (mouse), Synthetic
  Insert size (bp): 4223
  Promoter: Syn1, U6
  Tag / fusion protein: mCherry2 (N terminal on insert)
  Cloning method: Restriction Enzyme; 5′ cloning site AgeI (not destroyed); 3′ cloning site XbaI (not destroyed)
  Sequencing primers: 5′ Syn1 Forward CCACAAGAGGTGCAAGATAGG; 3′ WPRE-R CATAGCGTAAAAGGAGCAACA
Resource information
  A portion of this plasmid was derived from a plasmid made by: The CIRTS PIN nuclease construct was a kind gift from Professor Bryan Dickinson.
Terms and licenses: Academic/Nonprofit Terms; Industry Terms: Not Available to Industry
How to cite: CIRTS-FTO-control was a gift from Timothy Bredy (Addgene plasmid # 216859 ; http://n2t.net/addgene:216859 ; RRID:Addgene_216859)
