[The description below was written by a language model from this plasmid's Addgene catalogue record and pLannotate feature annotations shown in this document.]
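Description:
CIRTS-FTO-control is a 13.3 kb HIV-1-based lentiviral transfer plasmid built on the pFsy(1.1)GW backbone for neuronal expression in mammalian cells. It is propagated in E. coli through a high-copy ColE1/pUC-type origin with ampicillin resistance. The backbone also carries an f1 origin and an SV40/EM7-driven BleoR (Zeocin) cassette outside the proviral region. Viral genomic RNA is transcribed from a CMV enhancer/promoter fused to a truncated 5' LTR. The packaged region includes the Ψ signal, a partial gag, RRE, cPPT/CTS, WPRE and a truncated 3' LTR followed by a bGH polyadenylation signal. This layout is consistent with a Tat-independent design that relies on helper plasmids for packaging.

The payload has two expression units. According to the record, the human Syn1 promoter drives the protein component, although the feature table does not annotate this promoter; it presumably lies in the unannotated stretch upstream of mCherry2. The open reading frame begins with mCherry2 followed by a T2A peptide, so the red reporter is released separately from the CIRTS effector. The effector is assembled from a β-defensin 3 fragment, a fragment of the U1 snRNP protein SNRPA that serves as an RNA hairpin-binding domain, and mouse Fto, an m6A RNA demethylase. The insert name also lists a Calm3 element, described as directing the system to the synapse; it is not annotated and may sit in the gap between Fto and the U6 promoter. The human U6 promoter expresses a scrambled guide RNA, so this is the non-targeting control for experiments that remove m6A from specific transcripts at synapses, as used in work on Malat1 and fear-extinction memory.
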