Features (pLannotate 1.2.2; 36 found; start..end, strand, type, name):
     31..83      -  misc_feature   bom (fragment): basis of mobility region from pBR322
    238..617     +  enhancer       CMV enhancer: human cytomegalovirus immediate early enhancer
    618..817     +  promoter       CMV promoter: human cytomegalovirus (CMV) immediate early promoter
    835..1015    +  LTR            5' LTR (truncated): truncated 5' long terminal repeat (LTR) from HIV-1
   1062..1187    +  misc_feature   HIV-1 Ψ: packaging signal of human immunodeficiency virus type 1
   1171..1534    +  CDS            HIV-1 gag (fragment): gag protein from human immunodeficiency virus 1; gag
   1680..1913    +  misc_feature   RRE: The Rev response element (RRE) of HIV-1 allows for Rev-dependent mRNA export from the nucleus to the cytoplasm.
   2290..2390    +  CDS            Rev (fragment): human immunodeficiency virus 1 (HIV-1) Rev protein; rev; enhances nuclear export of unspliced and incompletely spliced viral mRNAs
   2440..2557    +  misc_feature   cPPT/CTS: central polypurine tract and central termination sequence of HIV-1
   3732..4439    +  CDS            mCherry2: mCherry2 is a basic (constitutively fluorescent) red fluorescent protein published in 2017, derived from Discosoma sp.. It has very low acid sensitivity.
   4449..4501    +  CDS            T2A (fragment): 2A peptide from Thosea asigna virus capsid protein Eukaryotic ribosomes fail to insert a peptide bond between the Gly and Pro residues, yielding separate polypeptides.
   4494..4646    +  CDS            DEFB103A (fragment): D103A_HUMAN - Also known as BD3, DEFB103, DEFB3. Experimental evidence at protein level: Swiss-Prot protein existence level 1. Exhibits antimicrobial activity against Gram-positive bacteria S.aureus and S.pyogenes, Gram-negative bacteria P.aeruginosa and E.coli and the yeast C.albicans. Kills multiresistant S.aureus and vancomycin-resistant E.faecium. No significant hemolytic activity was observed. From Homo sapiens (Human).
   4701..5006    +  CDS            SNRPA (fragment): SNRPA_HUMAN - Experimental evidence at protein level: Swiss-Prot protein existence level 1. Component of the spliceosomal U1 snRNP, which is essential for recognition of the pre-mRNA 5' splice-site and the subsequent assembly of the spliceosome. U1 snRNP is the first snRNP to interact with pre-mRNA. This interaction is required for the subsequent binding of U2 snRNP and the U4/U6/U5 tri-snRNP. SNRPA binds stem loop II of U1 snRNA. In a snRNP-free form (SF-A) may be involved in coupled pre-mRNA splicing and polyadenylation process. May bind preferentially to the 5'-UGCAC-3' motif on RNAs. From
   5100..6602    +  CDS            Fto: FTO_MOUSE - Also known as Kiaa1752 From Mus musculus (Mouse).
   7636..7876    +  promoter       U6 promoter: RNA polymerase III promoter for human U6 snRNA
   7887..7914    +  LTR            5' LTR (truncated) (fragment): truncated 5' long terminal repeat (LTR) from HIV-1
   7921..7950    -  CDS            mRuby3 (fragment): monomeric red fluorescent protein derived from mRuby2, with improved brightness and photostability (Bajar et al., 2016)
   7967..7991    +  misc_feature   MCS (fragment): pBluescript multiple cloning site
   7991..8579    +  misc_feature   WPRE: woodchuck hepatitis virus posttranscriptional regulatory element
   8516..9097    +  CDS            nef (fragment): NEF_HV1H2 - Experimental evidence at protein level: Swiss-Prot protein existence level 1. Extracellular Nef protein targets CD4(+) T-lymphocytes for apoptosis by interacting with CXCR4 surface receptors. From Human immunodeficiency virus type 1 group M subtype B (isolate HXB2) (HIV-1).
   9104..9284    +  LTR            5' LTR (truncated): truncated 5' long terminal repeat (LTR) from HIV-1
   9316..9540    +  polyA_signal   bGH poly(A) signal: bovine growth hormone polyadenylation signal
   9544..9565    +  promoter       SV40 promoter (fragment): SV40 enhancer and early promoter
   9586..10014   +  rep_origin     f1 ori (sequence partly withheld): f1 bacteriophage origin of replication; arrow indicates direction of (+) strand synthesis
  10028..10357   +  promoter       SV40 promoter: SV40 enhancer and early promoter
  10405..10452   +  promoter       EM7 promoter: synthetic bacterial promoter&nbsp
  10471..10845   +  CDS            BleoR: antibiotic-binding protein; Sh ble from Streptoalloteichus hindustanus; confers resistance to bleomycin, phleomycin, and Zeocin™
  10855..10980   +  CDS            ble (fragment): BLE_KLEPN - Experimental evidence at protein level: Swiss-Prot protein existence level 1. Binding protein with a strong affinity to the bleomycin family of antibiotics. Binds to CL990; an antimitotic-antibiotic compound. From Klebsiella pneumoniae.
  10975..11096   +  polyA_signal   SV40 poly(A) signal: SV40 polyadenylation signal
  11167..11189   -  protein_bind   lac operator (fragment): The lac repressor binds to the lac operator to inhibit transcription in E. coli. This inhibition can be relieved by adding lactose or isopropyl-β-D-thiogalactopyranoside (IPTG). lac repressor encoded by lacI
  11193..11223   -  promoter       lac promoter: promoter for the E. coli lac operon
  11238..11259   -  protein_bind   CAP binding site: CAP binding activates transcription in the presence of cAMP. E. coli catabolite activator protein
  11272..11364   -  CDS            lacI (fragment): lac repressor; lacI; The lac repressor binds to the lac operator to inhibit transcription in E. coli. This inhibition can be relieved by adding lactose or isopropyl-β-D-thiogalactopyranoside (IPTG).
  11547..12135   -  rep_origin     ori: high-copy-number ColE1/pMB1/pBR322/pUC origin of replication
  12306..13166   -  CDS            AmpR: β-lactamase; bla; confers resistance to ampicillin, carbenicillin, and related antibiotics
  13167..13271   -  promoter       AmpR promoter: bla
>Addgene plasmid #216859 | CIRTS-FTO-control | addgene full sequence | sequence record 430696 | Addgene NGS Result
GTCGACGGATCGGGAGATCTCCCGATCCCCTATGGTGCACTCTCAGTACAATCTGCTCTGATGCCGCATA
GTTAAGCCAGTATCTGCTCCCTGCTTGTGTGTTGGAGGTCGCTGAGTAGTGCGCGAGCAAAATTTAAGCT
ACAACAAGGCAAGGCTTGACCGACAATTGCATGAAGAATCTGCTTAGGGTTAGGCGTTTTGCGCTGCTTC
GCGATGTACGGGCCAGATATACGCGTTGACATTGATTATTGACTAGTTATTAATAGTAATCAATTACGGG
GTCATTAGTTCATAGCCCATATATGGAGTTCCGCGTTACATAACTTACGGTAAATGGCCCGCCTGGCTGA
CCGCCCAACGACCCCCGCCCATTGACGTCAATAATGACGTATGTTCCCATAGTAACGCCAATAGGGACTT
TCCATTGACGTCAATGGGTGGAGTATTTACGGTAAACTGCCCACTTGGCAGTACATCAAGTGTATCATAT
GCCAAGTACGCCCCCTATTGACGTCAATGACGGTAAATGGCCCGCCTGGCATTATGCCCAGTACATGACC
TTATGGGACTTTCCTACTTGGCAGTACATCTACGTATTAGTCATCGCTATTACCATGGTGATGCGGTTTT
GGCAGTACATCAATGGGCGTGGATAGCGGTTTGACTCACGGGGATTTCCAAGTCTCCACCCCATTGACGT
CAATGGGAGTTTGTTTTGGCACCAAAATCAACGGGACTTTCCAAAATGTCGTAACAACTCCGCCCCATTG
ACGCAAATGGGCGGTAGGCGTGTACGGTGGGAGGTCTATATAAGCAGCGCGTTTTGCCTGTACTGGGTCT
CTCTGGTTAGACCAGATCTGAGCCTGGGAGCTCTCTGGCTAACTAGGGAACCCACTGCTTAAGCCTCAAT
AAAGCTTGCCTTGAGTGCTTCAAGTAGTGTGTGCCCGTCTGTTGTGTGACTCTGGTAACTAGAGATCCCT
CAGACCCTTTTAGTCAGTGTGGAAAATCTCTAGCAGTGGCGCCCGAACAGGGACTTGAAAGCGAAAGGGA
AACCAGAGGAGCTCTCTCGACGCAGGACTCGGCTTGCTGAAGCGCGCACGGCAAGAGGCGAGGGGCGGCG
ACTGGTGAGTACGCCAAAAATTTTGACTAGCGGAGGCTAGAAGGAGAGAGATGGGTGCGAGAGCGTCAGT
ATTAAGCGGGGGAGAATTAGATCGCGATGGGAAAAAATTCGGTTAAGGCCAGGGGGAAAGAAAAAATATA
AATTAAAACATATAGTATGGGCAAGCAGGGAGCTAGAACGATTCGCAGTTAATCCTGGCCTGTTAGAAAC
ATCAGAAGGCTGTAGACAAATACTGGGACAGCTACAACCATCCCTTCAGACAGGATCAGAAGAACTTAGA
TCATTATATAATACAGTAGCAACCCTCTATTGTGTGCATCAAAGGATAGAGATAAAAGACACCAAGGAAG
CTTTAGACAAGATAGAGGAAGAGCAAAACAAAAGTAAGACCACCGCACAGCAAGCGGCCGCTGATCTTCA
GACCTGGAGGAGGAGATATGAGGGACAATTGGAGAAGTGAATTATATAAATATAAAGTAGTAAAAATTGA
ACCATTAGGAGTAGCACCCACCAAGGCAAAGAGAAGAGTGGTGCAGAGAGAAAAAAGAGCAGTGGGAATA
GGAGCTTTGTTCCTTGGGTTCTTGGGAGCAGCAGGAAGCACTATGGGCGCAGCGTCAATGACGCTGACGG
TACAGGCCAGACAATTATTGTCTGGTATAGTGCAGCAGCAGAACAATTTGCTGAGGGCTATTGAGGCGCA
ACAGCATCTGTTGCAACTCACAGTCTGGGGCATCAAGCAGCTCCAGGCAAGAATCCTGGCTGTGGAAAGA
TACCTAAAGGATCAACAGCTCCTGGGGATTTGGGGTTGCTCTGGAAAACTCATTTGCACCACTGCTGTGC
CTTGGAATGCTAGTTGGAGTAATAAATCTCTGGAACAGATTTGGAATCACACGACCTGGATGGAGTGGGA
CAGAGAAATTAACAATTACACAAGCTTAATACACTCCTTAATTGAAGAATCGCAAAACCAGCAAGAAAAG
AATGAACAAGAATTATTGGAATTAGATAAATGGGCAAGTTTGTGGAATTGGTTTAACATAACAAATTGGC
TGTGGTATATAAAATTATTCATAATGATAGTAGGAGGCTTGGTAGGTTTAAGAATAGTTTTTGCTGTACT
TTCTATAGTGAATAGAGTTAGGCAGGGATATTCACCATTATCGTTTCAGACCCACCTCCCAACCCCGAGG
GGACCCGACAGGCCCGAAGGAATAGAAGAAGAAGGTGGAGAGAGAGACAGAGACAGATCCATTCGATTAG
TGAACGGATCGGCACTGCGTGCGCCAATTCTGCAGACAAATGGCAGTATTCATCCACAATTTTAAAAGAA
AAGGGGGGATTGGGGGGTACAGTGCAGGGGAAAGAATAGTAGACATAATAGCAACAGACATACAAACTAA
AGAATTACAAAAACAAATTACAAAAATTCAAAATTTTCGGGTTTATTACAGGGACAGCAGAGATCCAGTT
TGGTTAATTAAGGGTTTTGGCTACGTCCAGAGCAGAGGAATGAGGGCATGTAGACTAAATATGTTCGTGT
GGAAGAGGCTGAATACACATCAGAGTTAGTGCTGCAGGAAATGCTTCTGCATTGCATACCCAGAGTTTCC
TTGCTCATCTGAGAGCATGTGTTTTTTCCAGATGTGTGTACTTGTGTGAGATTCTCTGGGTGTGTGTCAA
TGTGTTGCCTGAACGTGCATTGCTCAATATGCTCATGTGTGTTACCCTGGGCTTGTACATCTACATATAT
ACCTGGATGCCCGTGTGTTCTGTGATGTACATATACCCTGTGTCATTCCTTGTTTTTCTATTTGTGTTAT
TCCATGTGTTCCTTCAGGCTCTCACTACCCAAGTGTCCACCTCCGCCTGTCTGGTGATGTTTACGCTACC
CCGTGCTCTTTTCTTTGCCTGACAGTGTTGTCGTGGAAGACATCTCGCCAGGAACACTGCAGTAAGGAGA
ATTTCTAGTTTTATGTTCCCCTCCGAGTATGCTTCTATCCCGACCCTCAACCCCAAAATGCCTTCAGAGG
TGAAAATCAACACTGGAAACACAAGTATCTGGGAAGGGTAACAATGCAAGTTAGCCTGAGGATTTAGGAG
GAGGCTGAAAAACAGAGTAGGAGCCTTACTACGGGTCCAGACCCTACGGACAAGAACCCCCACTCCCACT
CCCCAAATTGCGCATTCCCTCCCCCATCAGAGGGGGAGGGGAAGAGGATGCAGCGCGGCGCGGCGCGTGC
GCACTGTCGGATTTAGTACCGCGGACAGAGCCTTCGCCCCCGCTGCCGGCGCGCGCCACCACCTCCCCAG
CACCAAAGGCGGGCTGACGTCACTCTCCAGCCCTCCCCAAACTCCCCTACCTCACCGCCTTGGTCGCGTC
CGTGCAGCGGTGAGTCCAGTCGGGCCGCACCACAAGAGGTGCAAGATAGGGGGGTGCAGGCGCGACCATA
CGCTCTGCGGCGGCAGAGCCTCAGCGCTGCCTCAGTCTGCAGCGGGCAGCAGAGGAGTCGCGTCGTGCCA
GAGAGCGCCGCCGTGCTCCTGAGCCCCTTGCGCTCCGCCCCCGCGGCCCACCGACCCACTGCCCCTTGGA
TCCCCGGGTACCGGTGCCACCATGGTGAGCAAGGGCGAGGAGGATAACATGGCCATCATCAAGGAGTTCA
TGCGCTTCAAGGTGCACATGGAGGGCTCCGTGAACGGCCACGAGTTCGAGATCGAGGGCGAGGGCGAGGG
CCGCCCCTACGAGGGCACCCAGACCGCCAAGCTGAAGGTGACCAAGGGTGGCCCCCTGCCCTTCGCCTGG
GACATCCTGTCCCCTCAGTTCATGTACGGCTCCAAGGCCTACGTGAAGCACCCCGCCGACATCCCCGACT
ACTTGAAGCTGTCCTTCCCCGAGGGCTTCAATTGGGAGCGCGTGATGAACTTCGAGGACGGCGGCGTGGT
GACCGTGACCCAGGACTCCTCCCTGCAGGACGGCGAGTTCATCTACAAGGTGAAGCTGCGCGGCACCAAC
TTCCCCTCCGACGGCCCCGTAATGCAGTGTCGTACCATGGGCTGGGAGGCCTCCACTGAGCGGATGTACC
CCGAGGACGGCGCCCTGAAGGGCGAGATCAAGCAGAGGCTGAAGCTGAAGGACGGCGGCCACTACGACGC
TGAGGTCAAGACCACCTACAAGGCCAAGAAGCCCGTGCAGCTGCCCGGCGCCTACAACGTCGACATCAAG
TTGGACATCCTTTCCCACAACGAGGACTACACCATCGTGGAACAGTACGAACGCGCCGAGGGCCGCCACT
CCACCGGCGGCATGGACGAGCTGTACAAGGGCTCCGGCGAGGGCAGGGGAAGTCTACTAACATGCGGGGA
CGTGGAGGAAAATCCCGGCCCAACCGGTATGGGAATTATCAACACCCTTCAAAAATACTACTGTCGCGTC
CGTGGGGGTCGTTGCGCAGTCCTGTCGTGCCTGCCTAAAGAGGAGCAGATCGGTAAATGCTCAACCCGTG
GACGTAAGTGCTGTCGTCGCAAGAAAGGCGGTTCTGGAGGCTCAGGGGGGAGCGGAGGGTCCGGTGGATC
AGGAGGCTCCATGGCAGTTCCCGAGACCCGCCCTAACCACACTATTTATATCAACAACCTCAATAGCAAG
ATCAAGAAGGATGAGCTAAAAAAGTCCCTGTACGCCATCTTCTCCCAGTTTGGCCAGATCCTGGATATCC
TGGTACCGCGGCAGCGTACCCCGAGGGGCCAGGCCTTTGTCATCTTCAAGGAGGTCAGCAGCGCCACCAA
CGCCCTGCGCTCCATGCAGGGTTTCCCTTTCTATGACAAACCTATGCGTATCCAGTATGCCAAGACCGAC
AAACGTATCCCGGCCAAGATGAAAGGCACCTTCGTGGGATCCCTTCAACTGCCTCCACTTGAAAGACTGA
CACTGGGCGGTAGTGGAGGAAGCGGGGGGAGCGGAGGGAGTGGTGGATCCGGCGGCTCCAAGCGCGTCCA
GACCGCGGAGGAACGAGAGCGGGAAGCTAAGAAACTGAGGCTCCTTGAGGAGCTTGAAGACACTTGGCTT
CCTTACCTGACCCCCAAAGATGATGAGTTCTATCAGCAGTGGCAGCTGAAATACCCTAAACTGGTTTTCC
GAGAGGCCGGCAGCATACCAGAGGAGCTGCATAAGGAGGTCCCCGAGGCCTTTCTCACACTGCATAAGCA
TGGCTGCTTGTTTCGGGACGTGGTGAGGATCCAAGGCAAAGATGTGCTCACCCCAGTGTCTCGCATCCTC
ATCGGGGACCCAGGCTGCACCTACAAGTACTTGAACACCAGACTCTTCACGGTGCCCTGGCCCGTGAAGG
GCTGCACGGTCAAGTACACAGAGGCTGAGATCGCCGCTGCATGTCAGACCTTCCTAAAGCTCAATGACTA
CCTCCAGGTGGAGACCATCCAGGCCTTGGAAGAACTGGCTGTCAGAGAGAAGGCCAATGAAGACGCTGTG
CCACTGTGCATGGCAGAGTTCCCCAGGGCCGGCGTGGGGCCGTCCTGCGATGATGAAGTGGACCTTAAGA
GCAGAGCAGCCTACAACGTGACTTTGCTAAACTTCATGGATCCTCAGAAGATGCCCTACTTGAAAGAGGA
GCCCTATTTCGGCATGGGGAAGATGGCGGTGAGCTGGCATCACGATGAGAACCTGGTGGACAGGTCAGCC
GTGGCAGTGTACAGCTATAGCTGCGAAGGCTCTGAGGATGAAAGTGAGGACGAGTCCAGCTTCGAAGGCA
GAGATCCTGATACTTGGCATGTTGGTTTTAAGATCTCTTGGGACATCGAGACACCAGGATTAACAATCCC
TCTTCACCAGGGAGACTGCTATTTCATGCTGGATGACCTCAATGCCACCCACCAGCACTGTGTTTTGGCT
GGCTCACAGCCTCGGTTTAGTTCCACTCACCGTGTGGCAGAGTGCTCAACAGGCACCTTGGATTATATCT
TAGAACGCTGTCAGTTGGCGCTGCAGAATGTCCTCAATGACTCAGACGATGGCGACGTCTCGTTGAAATC
CTTTGATCCTGCAGTTTTGAAACAAGGAGAGGAAATCCATAATGAGGTGGAGTTTGAGTGGCTGAGGCAG
TTCTGGTTTCAAGGCAATCGATACAAACTTTGCACCGATTGGTGGTGTGAGCCCATGACTCACCTGGAGG
GGCTGTGGAAGAAGATGGAGAGCATGACAAATGCGGTGCTCCGTGAAGTTAAAAGAGAGGGGCTCCCGGT
GGAACAAAGGAGTGAGATTCTGTCTGCCATCCTGGTCCCGCTCACCGTGCGCCAGAACCTGAGGAAGGAG
TGGCATGCCAGGTGCCAGTCCCGAGTCGTCCGGACTTTACCAGTACAGCAGAAACCAGACTGCCGGCCAT
ATTGGGAGAAGGATGACCCTTCCATGCCTCTGCCCTTTGACCTCACAGACGTGGTTTCCGAGCTCAGAGG
CCAGCTGCTGGAAGCAAGATCCTAGGCTAGCGGGAGCCTCTGCCCTCCTCCTGCAGCCCGGATGGCTCTC
CTCTGTTTTTGGTTTGCTTCCTTTTGTTTGCCCTTCTTTTGGGTGACCGGGGTGGCCACCATTCCTGTCC
CTGCCCAGTGGGGAGGGGAGCAAGGCCTTCTGCCAAGAGGAGGAGCATGTCCCCTGCCACTGTTGCATGC
ACCCCGGCCCTGTGACTCTGTGTGCAAGCCCAGCAGCCTGTGGGGCAGGGTGCCAAGAGGGGACGGGACG
GACGTTCCAGGACAGAGGGAGTCGAGGATGTGATCCAGGACGGGTGGGGGGTGGAAGGGTGGGAAAGGGC
AGGAAGGCCTTGGAAGCTAACATGCTTTCACTACTGGAGGGGGACGGATAGAGCGGATGGCACTCGGGTC
TCACTGACGCTGTTCTGAAACCATCTGGCTGGCTTTCTGAGGTCAGGCTGGGTAGGGGGCTGTCATCGGC
CATACTGCTGATCACACTTGCCCTCATCCGTCCAGCGATCTCACGCTGTTCTGTAAATACCTGGTGCTAA
CATCCCATGCCGCTCCCCCATGGCACCCCCAGCCTCCTGCCCAGTTCAGGCTGGTCCAGGAATGGATGTG
GGGGATGGTCGCTGTGTAACGTGCTGGTGATCTTTTTCCCCTACCCCTTTTATGACCCTTAAAACTTTGA
TTTTGTCCTAAACATGCCGGGCCAACTAAAGGGTGGGGAGAGGAGAGACGAGCCCCACCATGCTCACAAG
AACCAACCTGCAATAAACACTTCTGTGGGCCGCCGCGCAGAGCACGCAGCGGGCACCTCCTGCCCCTCCA
TGGCGACTTGGCATCGCTTTCTGCCCGCCTCTGCCCTCGCCCTGCCTGCCCCACCCCCCAGCGGAGAGCA
TGATCCGCGCCCTTGCTTCTGACTCTAGCCTCTGGGACACATCAGTCAACGTGGGCAGTTCAGTCTGGGT
TCGTTCCTTTCTCTGTTCTCATCTGGCCCCCCAGGGCGATCTTGTTGCTTTTTGCTGGGACCTGCCCAGT
CTAGAGAGGGCCTATTTCCCATGATTCCTTCATATTTGCATATACGATACAAGGCTGTTAGAGAGATAAT
TGGAATTAATTTGACTGTAAACACAAAGATATTAGTACAAAATACGTGACGTAGAAAGTAATAATTTCTT
GGGTAGTTTGCAGTTTTAAAATTATGTTTTAAAATGGACTATCATATGCTTACCGTAACTTGAAAGTATT
TCGATTTCTTGGCTTTATATATCTTGTGGAAAGGACGAAACACCGGCCAGATCTGAGCCTGGGAGCTCTC
TGGCCTTATTGATACATCATCTCTGTATTAGGCTCCCAACTTTTTTGAGACGTCTAGAATTCGATATCAA
GCTTATCGATAATCAACCTCTGGATTACAAAATTTGTGAAAGATTGACTGGTATTCTTAACTATGTTGCT
CCTTTTACGCTATGTGGATACGCTGCTTTAATGCCTTTGTATCATGCTATTGCTTCCCGTATGGCTTTCA
TTTTCTCCTCCTTGTATAAATCCTGGTTGCTGTCTCTTTATGAGGAGTTGTGGCCCGTTGTCAGGCAACG
TGGCGTGGTGTGCACTGTGTTTGCTGACGCAACCCCCACTGGTTGGGGCATTGCCACCACCTGTCAGCTC
CTTTCCGGGACTTTCGCTTTCCCCCTCCCTATTGCCACGGCGGAACTCATCGCCGCCTGCCTTGCCCGCT
GCTGGACAGGGGCTCGGCTGTTGGGCACTGACAATTCCGTGGTGTTGTCGGGGAAATCATCGTCCTTTCC
TTGGCTGCTCGCCTGTGTTGCCACCTGGATTCTGCGCGGGACGTCCTTCTGCTACGTCCCTTCGGCCCTC
AATCCAGCGGACCTTCCTTCCCGCGGCCTGCTGCCGGCTCTGCGGCCTCTTCCGCGTCTTCGCCTTCGCC
CTCAGACGAGTCGGATCTCCCTTTGGGCCGCCTCCCCGCATCGATACCGTCGACCTCGAGACCTAGAAAA
ACATGGAGCAATCACAAGTAGCAATACAGCAGCTACCAATGCTGATTGTGCCTGGCTAGAAGCACAAGAG
GAGGAGGAGGTGGGTTTTCCAGTCACACCTCAGGTACCTTTAAGACCAATGACTTACAAGGCAGCTGTAG
ATCTTAGCCACTTTTTAAAAGAAAAGGGGGGACTGGAAGGGCTAATTCACTCCCAACGAAGACAAGATAT
CCTTGATCTGTGGATCTACCACACACAAGGCTACTTCCCTGATTGGCAGAACTACACACCAGGGCCAGGG
ATCAGATATCCACTGACCTTTGGATGGTGCTACAAGCTAGTACCAGTTGAGCAAGAGAAGGTAGAAGAAG
CCAATGAAGGAGAGAACACCCGCTTGTTACACCCTGTGAGCCTGCATGGGATGGATGACCCGGAGAGAGA
AGTATTAGAGTGGAGGTTTGACAGCCGCCTAGCATTTCATCACATGGCCCGAGAGCTGCATCCGGACTGT
ACTGGGTCTCTCTGGTTAGACCAGATCTGAGCCTGGGAGCTCTCTGGCTAACTAGGGAACCCACTGCTTA
AGCCTCAATAAAGCTTGCCTTGAGTGCTTCAAGTAGTGTGTGCCCGTCTGTTGTGTGACTCTGGTAACTA
GAGATCCCTCAGACCCTTTTAGTCAGTGTGGAAAATCTCTAGCAGGGCCCGTTTAAACCCGCTGATCAGC
CTCGACTGTGCCTTCTAGTTGCCAGCCATCTGTTGTTTGCCCCTCCCCCGTGCCTTCCTTGACCCTGGAA
GGTGCCACTCCCACTGTCCTTTCCTAATAAAATGAGGAAATTGCATCGCATTGTCTGAGTAGGTGTCATT
CTATTCTGGGGGGTGGGGTGGGGCAGGACAGCAAGGGGGAGGATTGGGAAGACAATAGCAGGCATGCTGG
GGATGCGGTGGGCTCTATGGCTTCTGAGGCGGAAAGAACCAGCTGGGGCTCTAGGGGGTATCCCC
[124 nt withheld, positions 9586-9709]
C
[91 nt withheld, positions 9711-9801]
A
[49 nt withheld, positions 9803-9851]
CCTTTGACGTTGGAGTCCACGTTCTTT
[37 nt withheld, positions 9879-9915]
ACCCTATCTCGGTCTATTCTTTTGATTTATAAGGGATTTTGCCGATTTCGGCCTATTGGTTAAAAAATGA
GCTGATTTAACAAAAATTTAACGCGAATTAATTCTGTGGAATGTGTGTCAGTTAGGGTGTGGAAAGTCCC
CAGGCTCCCCAGCAGGCAGAAGTATGCAAAGCATGCATCTCAATTAGTCAGCAACCAGGTGTGGAAAGTC
CCCAGGCTCCCCAGCAGGCAGAAGTATGCAAAGCATGCATCTCAATTAGTCAGCAACCATAGTCCCGCCC
CTAACTCCGCCCATCCCGCCCCTAACTCCGCCCAGTTCCGCCCATTCTCCGCCCCATGGCTGACTAATTT
TTTTTATTTATGCAGAGGCCGAGGCCGCCTCTGCCTCTGAGCTATTCCAGAAGTAGTGAGGAGGCTTTTT
TGGAGGCCTAGGCTTTTGCAAAAAGCTCCCGGGAGCTTGTATATCCATTTTCGGATCTGATCAGCACGTG
TTGACAATTAATCATCGGCATAGTATATCGGCATAGTATAATACGACAAGGTGAGGAACTAAACCATGGC
CAAGTTGACCAGTGCCGTTCCGGTGCTCACCGCGCGCGACGTCGCCGGAGCGGTCGAGTTCTGGACCGAC
CGGCTCGGGTTCTCCCGGGACTTCGTGGAGGACGACTTCGCCGGTGTGGTCCGGGACGACGTGACCCTGT
TCATCAGCGCGGTCCAGGACCAGGTGGTGCCGGACAACACCCTGGCCTGGGTGTGGGTGCGCGGCCTGGA
CGAGCTGTACGCCGAGTGGTCGGAGGTCGTGTCCACGAACTTCCGGGACGCCTCCGGGCCGGCCATGACC
GAGATCGGCGAGCAGCCGTGGGGGCGGGAGTTCGCCCTGCGCGACCCGGCCGGCAACTGCGTGCACTTCG
TGGCCGAGGAGCAGGACTGACACGTGCTACGAGATTTCGATTCCACCGCCGCCTTCTATGAAAGGTTGGG
CTTCGGAATCGTTTTCCGGGACGCCGGCTGGATGATCCTCCAGCGCGGGGATCTCATGCTGGAGTTCTTC
GCCCACCCCAACTTGTTTATTGCAGCTTATAATGGTTACAAATAAAGCAATAGCATCACAAATTTCACAA
ATAAAGCATTTTTTTCACTGCATTCTAGTTGTGGTTTGTCCAAACTCATCAATGTATCTTATCATGTCTG
TATACCGTCGACCTCTAGCTAGAGCTTGGCGTAATCATGGTCATAGCTGTTTCCTGTGTGAAATTGTTAT
CCGCTCACAATTCCACACAACATACGAGCCGGAAGCATAAAGTGTAAAGCCTGGGGTGCCTAATGAGTGA
GCTAACTCACATTAATTGCGTTGCGCTCACTGCCCGCTTTCCAGTCGGGAAACCTGTCGTGCCAGCTGCA
TTAATGAATCGGCCAACGCGCGGGGAGAGGCGGTTTGCGTATTGGGCGCTCTTCCGCTTCCTCGCTCACT
GACTCGCTGCGCTCGGTCGTTCGGCTGCGGCGAGCGGTATCAGCTCACTCAAAGGCGGTAATACGGTTAT
CCACAGAATCAGGGGATAACGCAGGAAAGAACATGTGAGCAAAAGGCCAGCAAAAGGCCAGGAACCGTAA
AAAGGCCGCGTTGCTGGCGTTTTTCCATAGGCTCCGCCCCCCTGACGAGCATCACAAAAATCGACGCTCA
AGTCAGAGGTGGCGAAACCCGACAGGACTATAAAGATACCAGGCGTTTCCCCCTGGAAGCTCCCTCGTGC
GCTCTCCTGTTCCGACCCTGCCGCTTACCGGATACCTGTCCGCCTTTCTCCCTTCGGGAAGCGTGGCGCT
TTCTCATAGCTCACGCTGTAGGTATCTCAGTTCGGTGTAGGTCGTTCGCTCCAAGCTGGGCTGTGTGCAC
GAACCCCCCGTTCAGCCCGACCGCTGCGCCTTATCCGGTAACTATCGTCTTGAGTCCAACCCGGTAAGAC
ACGACTTATCGCCACTGGCAGCAGCCACTGGTAACAGGATTAGCAGAGCGAGGTATGTAGGCGGTGCTAC
AGAGTTCTTGAAGTGGTGGCCTAACTACGGCTACACTAGAAGAACAGTATTTGGTATCTGCGCTCTGCTG
AAGCCAGTTACCTTCGGAAAAAGAGTTGGTAGCTCTTGATCCGGCAAACAAACCACCGCTGGTAGCGGTG
GTTTTTTTGTTTGCAAGCAGCAGATTACGCGCAGAAAAAAAGGATCTCAAGAAGATCCTTTGATCTTTTC
TACGGGGTCTGACGCTCAGTGGAACGAAAACTCACGTTAAGGGATTTTGGTCATGAGATTATCAAAAAGG
ATCTTCACCTAGATCCTTTTAAATTAAAAATGAAGTTTTAAATCAATCTAAAGTATATATGAGTAAACTT
GGTCTGACAGTTACCAATGCTTAATCAGTGAGGCACCTATCTCAGCGATCTGTCTATTTCGTTCATCCAT
AGTTGCCTGACTCCCCGTCGTGTAGATAACTACGATACGGGAGGGCTTACCATCTGGCCCCAGTGCTGCA
ATGATACCGCGAGACCCACGCTCACCGGCTCCAGATTTATCAGCAATAAACCAGCCAGCCGGAAGGGCCG
AGCGCAGAAGTGGTCCTGCAACTTTATCCGCCTCCATCCAGTCTATTAATTGTTGCCGGGAAGCTAGAGT
AAGTAGTTCGCCAGTTAATAGTTTGCGCAACGTTGTTGCCATTGCTACAGGCATCGTGGTGTCACGCTCG
TCGTTTGGTATGGCTTCATTCAGCTCCGGTTCCCAACGATCAAGGCGAGTTACATGATCCCCCATGTTGT
GCAAAAAAGCGGTTAGCTCCTTCGGTCCTCCGATCGTTGTCAGAAGTAAGTTGGCCGCAGTGTTATCACT
CATGGTTATGGCAGCACTGCATAATTCTCTTACTGTCATGCCATCCGTAAGATGCTTTTCTGTGACTGGT
GAGTACTCAACCAAGTCATTCTGAGAATAGTGTATGCGGCGACCGAGTTGCTCTTGCCCGGCGTCAATAC
GGGATAATACCGCGCCACATAGCAGAACTTTAAAAGTGCTCATCATTGGAAAACGTTCTTCGGGGCGAAA
ACTCTCAAGGATCTTACCGCTGTTGAGATCCAGTTCGATGTAACCCACTCGTGCACCCAACTGATCTTCA
GCATCTTTTACTTTCACCAGCGTTTCTGGGTGAGCAAAAACAGGAAGGCAAAATGCCGCAAAAAAGGGAA
TAAGGGCGACACGGAAATGTTGAATACTCATACTCTTCCTTTTTCAATATTATTGAAGCATTTATCAGGG
TTATTGTCTCATGAGCGGATACATATTTGAATGTATTTAGAAAAATAAACAAATAGGGGTTCCGCGCACA
TTTCCCCGAAAAGTGCCACCTGAC
