>Addgene plasmid #216859 | CIRTS-FTO-control | depositor partial sequence | sequence record 423046 | U6-scramble gRNA
GAGGGCCTATTTCCCATGATTCCTTCATATTTGCATATACGATACAAGGCTGTTAGAGAGATAATTGGAA
TTAATTTGACTGTAAACACAAAGATATTAGTACAAAATACGTGACGTAGAAAGTAATAATTTCTTGGGTA
GTTTGCAGTTTTAAAATTATGTTTTAAAATGGACTATCATATGCTTACCGTAACTTGAAAGTATTTCGAT
TTCTTGGCTTTATATATCTTGTGGAAAGGACGAAACACCGGCCAGATCTGAGCCTGGGAGCTCTCTGGCC
TTATTGATACATCATCTCTGTATTAGGCTCCCAACTTTTTT
